>Addgene plasmid #18077 | pGEX-2TK-WW-CR-W3083F/P3086A | addgene partial sequence | sequence record 23946 | 18077 with pGEX3'
CGAACGCGCGAGGCAGATCGTCAGTCAGTCACGATGAATTCAGTACTCCACCATGGGATAGTGCATTTTA
TGGCCTTTTGCAACTCGACCAGAAAAAAAGCAGCTTTGGCAGATGTCATAATTAAAGTGCTTTAGACTCC
TGTACCTGAATCCAATGATTGGACACTCTTTGCAGATGTTACATTTGGCCTGATGCTTGGCAGTTTCTGC
AGCAGCCACTCTGTGCAGGACGGGCAGCCACACCATGGACTGGGGTTCCAGTCTCATCCAGTCTAGGAAG
AGGGCCGCTTCGATCTCTGGCTTATTATTAGCAAATTGGAAGCAGCTCCGGACACTTGGCTCAATGTTAC
TGCCCCCAAAGGATGCAACTTCACCCAACTGTCTTGGAATTTGGATAGAATCATGCAGAAGGAGGCCCAG
CCTGCGCTGGTCACAAAATCCTGTTGAACTTGCCACTTGCTTGAAAAGGTATCTGTACTTGTCTTCCAAA
TGTGCTTTACACAGGGAAATGATGCCAGTTTTAAAAGACAGGACACGGATCCTCCCTGTTCGTCCCGTAT
CATAAACATTCATAA
