[The description below was written by a language model from this plasmid's Addgene catalogue record.]
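Description:
pGEX-2TK-WW-CR-W3083F/P3086A is a bacterial expression plasmid built on the pGEX-2TK backbone (about 5 kb without insert). It produces a fragment of human dystrophin (DMD) as a fusion to an N-terminal glutathione S-transferase (GST) tag supplied by the vector. It is maintained as a high-copy plasmid in E. coli under ampicillin selection. The record includes no feature table, so the promoter, origin and other backbone elements are not itemised. pGEX-series vectors generally drive the GST fusion from an IPTG-inducible tac promoter, and the 2TK variant is known for carrying a thrombin cleavage site and a protein kinase recognition site between GST and the insert, which allows tag removal and in vitro radiolabelling of the purified protein.

The insert is roughly 900 bp, cloned between BamHI and EcoRI, and was generated from a partial human dystrophin cDNA template. The construct name suggests it covers the WW domain plus an adjacent region abbreviated "CR", although the record does not spell out this abbreviation or give the exact boundaries. Two point substitutions are present: the second conserved tryptophan of the WW domain at position 3083 is changed to phenylalanine, and the proline at position 3086 is changed to alanine. These residues are characteristic conserved positions of WW domains, so the double mutant most plausibly serves as a binding-impaired counterpart to a wild-type construct. The associated study examined how the dystrophin WW domain needs the neighbouring EF-hand region to interact with beta-dystroglycan. This fits use of the purified GST fusion in pull-down or other in vitro binding assays that test the WW domain's contribution to that interaction.
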