Addgene plasmid #18077: pGEX-2TK-WW-CR-W3083F/P3086A
Depositing lab: Marius Sudol. Depositing organization: Icahn School of Medicine at Mount Sinai. Publication: The WW domain of dystrophin requires EF-hands region to interact with beta-dystroglycan. Rentschler S, Linn H, Deininger K, Bedford MT, Espanel X, Sudol M. Biol Chem. 1999 Apr . 380(4):431-42. 10.1515/BC.1999.057 PubMed 10355629.
Backbone
  Vector backbone: pGEX-2TK (Pharmacia)
  Backbone manufacturer: Phramacia
  Backbone size w/o insert (bp): 4969
  Vector type: Bacterial Expression
Growth in bacteria
  Bacterial resistance: Ampicillin, 100 μg/mL
  Growth temperature: 37°C
  Growth strain: DH5alpha
  Copy number: High Copy
Gene/Insert
  Gene/Insert name: Dystrophin
  Species: H. sapiens (human)
  Insert size (bp): 900
  Mutation: Second conserved Tryptophan (W) of the WW domain at amino acid position 3083 was changed to Phenylalanine (F) and Proline at position 3086 was changed to Alanine (A)
  GenBank ID: NM_004006
  Entrez Gene: DMD (a.k.a. BMD, CMD3B, DXS142, DXS164, DXS206, DXS230, DXS239, DXS268, DXS269, DXS270, DXS272, MRX85)
  Tag / fusion protein: GST (N terminal on backbone)
  Cloning method: Restriction Enzyme; 5′ cloning site BamHI (unknown if destroyed); 3′ cloning site EcoRI (unknown if destroyed)
  Sequencing primers: 5′ N/A
Resource information
  A portion of this plasmid was derived from a plasmid made by: We obtained the partial cDNA for human dystrophin from ATCC. That cDNA served as a template for generation of constructs we produced in pGEX2TK
Terms and licenses: Academic/Nonprofit Terms; Industry Terms: Not Available to Industry
How to cite: pGEX-2TK-WW-CR-W3083F/P3086A was a gift from Marius Sudol (Addgene plasmid # 18077 ; http://n2t.net/addgene:18077 ; RRID:Addgene_18077)
